>Addgene plasmid #244596 | CL20_mEGFP_FOidr_044 | addgene full sequence | sequence record 487957 | Addgene NGS Result
AAAAAAAATCTAACCTCAAGTCAAGGCTTTTCTATGGAATAAGGAATGGACAGCAGGGGGCTGTTTCATA
TACTGATGACCTCTTTATAGCCAACCTTTGTTCATGGCAGCCAGCATATGGGCATATGTTGCCAAACTCT
AAACCAAATACTCATTCTGATGTTTTAAATGATTTGCCCTCCCATATGTCCTTCCGAGTGAGAGACACAA
AAAATTCCAACACACTATTGCAATGAAAATAAATTTCCTTTATTAGCCAGAAGTCAGATGCTCAAGGGGC
TTCATGATGTCCCCATAATTTTTGGCAGAGGGAAAAAGATCTGCTAGCTCGAGCAGCTGAAGCTTTATTG
AGGCTTAAGCAGTGGGTTCCCTAGTTAGCCAGAGAGCTCCCAGGCTCAGATCTGGTCTAACCAGAGAGAC
CCAGTACAGGCAAAAAGCAGATCTTGTCTTCTTTGGGAGTGAATTAGCCCTTCCAGTCCCCCCTTTTCTT
TTAAAAAGTGGCTAAGATCTACAGCTGCCTTGTAAGTCATTGGTCTTAAAGGTACCGTAATCTTATCTAG
AACCGGTTCACGGAGCCTTCTGTATTTGAGAAGCTAATTGTAAACTATGATTCGCGCTAGACAGTTGTTC
ACGCAATGTCTCCGCTTCGCGCTGGGCCACTTCGGCTCGCTGATTTGCGCGTTCCAAATCGGTCATAATC
ATCTCGATCTCATCGGCCTTTGCGGTGGTTTCTTCATCATATTTGGTCTTCAAATCGAACAATTCGGTGC
GGGTTTTCTCCAAAGCCGTTTGAAGCGATTGAACTTTGTGTTCAGCTTCCTCCAGCTTGGATGTCGTAGA
CATCTGGGTTTCTTGCAGTTTGCGCTCCTTCTCCGCGAAATCGTTTTGCAGCTTCTGCTCCTTCTCCAGA
GCGATTGTTTCGGCTTGGTTCTTCCGGGAAGCGGCCGCACTTCCCCCGGAGCCTCCGCTTCCGCCCTTGT
ACAGCTCGTCCATGCCGAGAGTGATCCCGGCGGCGGTCACGAACTCCAGCAGGACCATGTGATCGCGCTT
CTCGTTGGGGTCTTTGCTCAGCTTGGACTGGGTGCTCAGGTAGTGGTTGTCGGGCAGCAGCACGGGGCCG
TCGCCGATGGGGGTGTTCTGCTGGTAGTGGTCGGCGAGCTGCACGCTGCCGTCCTCGATGTTGTGGCGGA
TCTTGAAGTTCACCTTGATGCCGTTCTTCTGCTTGTCGGCCATGATATAGACGTTGTGGCTGTTGTAGTT
GTACTCCAGCTTGTGCCCCAGGATGTTGCCGTCCTCCTTGAAGTCGATGCCCTTCAGCTCGATGCGGTTC
ACCAGGGTGTCGCCCTCGAACTTCACCTCGGCGCGGGTCTTGTAGTTGCCGTCGTCCTTGAAGAAGATGG
TGCGCTCCTGGACGTAGCCTTCGGGCATGGCGGACTTGAAGAAGTCGTGCTGCTTCATGTGGTCGGGGTA
GCGGCTGAAGCACTGCACGCCGTAGGTCAGGGTGGTCACGAGGGTGGGCCAGGGCACGGGCAGCTTGCCG
GTGGTGCAGATGAACTTCAGGGTCAGCTTGCCGTAGGTGGCATCGCCCTCGCCCTCGCCGGACACGCTGA
ACTTGTGGCCGTTTACGTCGCCGTCCAGCTCGACCAGGATGGGCACCACCCCGGTGAACAGCTCCTCGCC
CTTGCTCACCATGGTGGCGACCGGTGGATCCCGGGCCCGCGGTACCGTCGACTGCAGAATTCGGTTCACT
AAACGAGCCCGGTTCACTAAACGAGCTCTGCTTATATAGACCTCCCACCGTACACGCCTACCGCCCATTT
GCGTCAATGGGGCGGAGTTGTTACGACATTTTGGAAAGTCCCGTTGATTTTGGTGCCAAAACAAACTCCC
ATTGACGTCAATGGGGTGGAGACTTGGAAATCCCCGTGAGTCAAACCGCTATCCACGCCCATTGATGTAC
TGCCAAAACCGCATCACCATGGTAATAGCGATGACTAATACGTAGATGTACTGCCAAGTAGGAAAGTCCC
ATAAGGTCATGTACTGGGCATAATGCCAGGCGGGCCATTTACCGTCATTGACGTCAATAGGGGGCGTACT
TGGCATATGATACACTTGATGTACTGCCAAGTGGGCAGTTTACCGTAAATACTCCACCCATTGACGTCAA
TGGAAAGTCCCTATTGGCGTTACTATGGGAACATACGTCATTATTGACGTCAATGGGCGGGGGTCGTTGG
GCGGTCAGCCAGGCGGGCCATTTACCGTAAGTTATGTAACGCGGAACTCCATATATGGGCTATGAACTAA
TGACCCCGTAATTGATTACTATTAATAACTAGCACGCGTTCGAAGCTTGAGCTCGGTCCCCTCGGGGTTG
GGAGGTGGGTCTGAAACGATAATGGTGAATATCCCTGCCTAACTCTATTCACTATAGAAAGTACAGCAAA
AACTATTCTTAAACCTACCAAGCCTCCTACTATCATTATGAATAATTTTATATACCACAGCCAATTTGTT
ATGTTAAACCAATTCCACAAACTTGCCCATTTATCTAATTCCAATAATTCTTGTTCATTCTTTTCTTGCT
GGTTTTGCGATTCTTCAATTAAGGAGTGTATTAAGCTTGTGTAATTGTTAATTTCTCTGTCCCACTCCAT
CCAGGTCGTGTGATTCCAAATCTGTTCCAGAGATTTATTACTCCAACTAGCATTCCAAGGCACAGCAGTG
GTGCAAATGAGTTTTCCAGAGCAACCCCAAATCCCCAGGAGCTGTTGATCCTTTAGGTATCTTTCCACAG
CCAGGATTCTTGCCTGGAGCTGCTTGATGCCCCAGACTGTGAGTTGCAACAGATGCTGTTGCGCCTCAAT
AGCCCTCAGCAAATTGTTCTGCTGCTGCACTATACCAGACAATAATTGTCTGGCCTGTACCGTCAGCGTC
ATTGACGCTGCGCCCATAGTGCTTCCTGCTGCTCCCAAGAACCCAAGGAACAAAGCTCCTATTCCCACTG
CTCTTTTTTCTCTCTGCACCACTCTTCTCTTTGCCTTGGTGGGTGCTACTCCTAATGGTTCAATTTTTAC
TACTTTATATTTATATAATTCACTTCTCCAATTGTCCCTCATATCTCCTCCTTATGGTGTTTTACTAAAC
TTTTCCATGTTCTAATCCTCATCCTGTCTACTTGCCACACAATCATCACCTGCCATCTGTTTTCCATAAT
CCCTAATGATCTTTGCTTTTCTTCTTGGCACTACTTTTATGTCACTATTATCTTGTATTACTACTGCCCC
TTCACCTTTCCAGAGGAGCTTTGCTGGTCCTTTCCAAAGTGGATTTCTGCTGTCCCTGTAATAAACCCGA
AAATTTTGAATTTTTGTAATTTGTTTTTGTAATTCTTTAGTTTGTATGTCTGTTGCTATTATGTCTACTA
TTCTTTCCCCTGCACTGTACCCCCCAATCCCCCCTTTTCTTTTAAAATTGTGGATGAATACTGCCATTTG
TACTGCTGTCTTAAGATGTTCAGCCTGATCTCTTACCTGTCCTATAATTTTCTTTAATTCTTTATTCATA
GATTCTACTACTCCTTGACTTTGGGGATTGTAGGGAATTTCCAGGTCTGAAGATCCTGCTGCTTGCTGTG
CTTTTTTCTTACTTTTGTTTTGCTCTTCCTCTATCTTGTCTAAAGCTTCCTTGGTGTCTTTTATCTCTAT
CCTTTGATGCACACAATAGAGGGTTGCTACTGTATTATATAATGATCTAAGTTCTTCTGATCCTGTCTGA
AGGGATGGTTGTAGCTGTCCCAGTATTTGTCTACAGCCTTCTGATGTTTCTAACAGGCCAGTATTAACTG
CGAATCGTTCTAGCTCCCTGCTTGCCCATACTATATGTTTTAATTTATATTTTTTCTTTCCCCCTGGCCT
TAACCGAATTTTTTCCCATCGCGATCTAATTCTCCCCCGCTTAATACTGACGCTCTCGCACCCATCTCTC
TCCTTCTAGCCTCCGCTAGTCAAAATTTTTGGCGTACTCACCAGTCGCCGCCCCTCGCCTCTTGCCGTGC
GCGCTTCAGCAAGCCGAGTCCTGCGTCGAGAGAGCTCCTCTGGTTTCCCTTTCGCTTTCAAGTCCCTGTT
CGGGCGCCACTGCTAGAGATTTTCCACACTGACTAAAAGGGTCTGAGGGATCTCTAGTTACCAGAGTCAC
ACAACAGACGGGCACACACTACTTGAAGCACTCAAGGCAAGCTTTATTGAGGCTTAAGCAGTGGGTTCCC
TAGTTAGCCAGAGAGCTCCCAGGCTCAGATCTGGTCTAACCAGAGAGACCCAGTACAGGCAAAAAGCAGC
TGCTTATATGCAGGATCTGAGGGCTCGCCACTCCCCAGTCCCGCCCAGGCCACGCCTCCCATGGTAATAG
CGATGACTAATACGTAGATGTACTGCCAAGTAGGAAAGTCCCATAAGGTCATGTACTGGGCATAATGCCA
GGCGGGCCATTTACCGTCATTGACGTCAATAGGGGGCGTACTTGGCATATGATACACTTGATGTACTGCC
AAGTGGGCAGTTTACCGTAAATACTCCACCCATTGACGTCAATGGAAAGTCCCTATTGGCGTTACTATGG
GAACATACGTCATTATTGACGTCAATGGGCGGGGGTCGTTGGGCGGTCAGCCAGGCGGGCCATTTACCGT
AAGTTATGTAACGCGGAACTCCATATATGGGCTATGAACTAATGACCCCGTAATTGATTACTATTAATAA
CTAGTCAATAATCAATGTCGACCCAGGTGGCACTTTTCGGGGAAATGTGCGCGGAACCCCTATTTGTTTA
TTTTTCTAAATACATTCAAATATGTATCCGCTCATGAGACAATAACCCTGATAAATGCTTCAATAATATT
GAAAAAGGAAGAGTATGAGTATTCAACATTTCCGTGTCGCCCTTATTCCCTTTTTTGCGGCATTTTGCCT
TCCTGTTTTTGCTCACCCAGAAACGCTGGTGAAAGTAAAAGATGCTGAAGATCAGTTGGGTGCACGAGTG
GGTTACATCGAACTGGATCTCAACAGCGGTAAGATCCTTGAGAGTTTTCGCCCCGAAGAACGTTTTCCAA
TGATGAGCACTTTTAAAGTTCTGCTATGTGGCGCGGTATTATCCCGTATTGACGCCGGGCAAGAGCAACT
CGGTCGCCGCATACACTATTCTCAGAATGACTTGGTTGAGTACTCACCAGTCACAGAAAAGCATCTTACG
GATGGCATGACAGTAAGAGAATTATGCAGTGCTGCCATAACCATGAGTGATAACACTGCGGCCAACTTAC
TTCTGACAACGATCGGAGGACCGAAGGAGCTAACCGCTTTTTTGCACAACATGGGGGATCATGTAACTCG
CCTTGATCGTTGGGAACCGGAGCTGAATGAAGCCATACCAAACGACGAGCGTGACACCACGATGCCTGTA
GCAATGGCAACAACGTTGCGCAAACTATTAACTGGCGAACTACTTACTCTAGCTTCCCGGCAACAATTAA
TAGACTGGATGGAGGCGGATAAAGTTGCAGGACCACTTCTGCGCTCGGCCCTTCCGGCTGGCTGGTTTAT
TGCTGATAAATCTGGAGCCGGTGAGCGTGGGTCTCGCGGTATCATTGCAGCACTGGGGCCAGATGGTAAG
CCCTCCCGTATCGTAGTTATCTACACGACGGGGAGTCAGGCAACTATGGATGAACGAAATAGACAGATCG
CTGAGATAGGTGCCTCACTGATTAAGCATTGGTAACTGTCAGACCAAGTTTACTCATATATACTTTAGAT
TGATTTAAAACTTCATTTTTAATTTAAAAGGATCTAGGTGAAGATCCTTTTTGATAATCTCATGACCAAA
ATCCCTTAACGTGAGTTTTCGTTCCACTGAGCGTCAGACCCCGTAGAAAAGATCAAAGGATCTTCTTGAG
ATCCTTTTTTTCTGCGCGTAATCTGCTGCTTGCAAACAAAAAAACCACCGCTACCAGCGGTGGTTTGTTT
GCCGGATCAAGAGCTACCAACTCTTTTTCCGAAGGTAACTGGCTTCAGCAGAGCGCAGATACCAAATACT
GTTCTTCTAGTGTAGCCGTAGTTAGGCCACCACTTCAAGAACTCTGTAGCACCGCCTACATACCTCGCTC
TGCTAATCCTGTTACCAGTGGCTGCTGCCAGTGGCGATAAGTCGTGTCTTACCGGGTTGGACTCAAGACG
ATAGTTACCGGATAAGGCGCAGCGGTCGGGCTGAACGGGGGGTTCGTGCACACAGCCCAGCTTGGAGCGA
ACGACCTACACCGAACTGAGATACCTACAGCGTGAGCTATGAGAAAGCGCCACGCTTCCCGAAGGGAGAA
AGGCGGACAGGTATCCGGTAAGCGGCAGGGTCGGAACAGGAGAGCGCACGAGGGAGCTTCCAGGGGGAAA
CGCCTGGTATCTTTATAGTCCTGTCGGGTTTCGCCACCTCTGACTTGAGCGTCGATTTTTGTGATGCTCG
TCAGGGGGGCGGAGCCTATGGAAAAACGCCAGCAACGCGGCCTTTTTACGGTTCCTGGCCTTTTGCTGGC
CTTTTGCTCACATGTTCTTTCCTGCGTTATCCCCTGATTCTGTGGATAACCGTATTACCGCCTTTGAGTG
AGCTGATACCGCTCGCCGCAGCCGAACGACCGAGCGCAGCGAGTCAGTGAGCGAGGAAGCGGAAGAGCGC
CCAATACGCAAACCGCCTCTCCCCGCGCGTTGGCCGATTCATTAATGCAGCGGATCCAGACATGATAAGA
TACATTGATGAGTTTGGACAAACCACAACTAGAATGCAGTGAAAAAAATGCTTTATTTGTGAAATTTGTG
ATGCTATTGCTTTATTTGTAACCATTATAAGCTGCAATAAACAAGTTAGCTTTTTGCAAAAGCCTAGGCC
TCCAAAAAAGCCTCCTCACTACTTCTGGAATAGCTCAGAGGCCGAGGCGGCCTCGGCCTCTGCATAAATA
AAAAAAATTAGTCAGCCATGGGGCGGAGAATGGGCGGAACTGGGCGGAGTTAGGGGCGGGATGGGCGGAG
TTAGGGGCGGGACTATGGTTGCTGACTAATTGAGATGCGGATCCGCTGGCACGACAGGTTTCCCGACTGG
AAAGCGGGCAGTGAGCGCAACGCAATTAATGTGAGTTAGCTCACTCATTAGGCACCCCAGGCTTTACACT
TTATGCTTCCGGCTCGTATGTTGTGTGGAATTGTGAGCGGATAACAATTTCACACAGGAAACAGCTATGA
CCATGATTACGCCAAGCTTGGGCTGCAGGTCGAGGGATCTCCATAAGAGAAGAGGGACAGCTATGACTGG
GAGTAGTCAGGAGAGGAGGAAAAATCTGGCTAGTAAAACATGTAAGGAAAATTTTAGGGATGTTAAAGAA
AAAAATAACACAAAACAAAATAT
Features (pLannotate 1.2.2; 29 found; start..end, strand, type, name):
    199..254     -  polyA_signal   β-globin poly(A) signal: rabbit β-globin polyadenylation signal (Gil and Proudfoot, 1987)
    340..475     -  LTR            3' LTR (ΔU3) (fragment): self-inactivating 3' long terminal repeat (LTR) from HIV-1
    477..545     -  CDS            nef (fragment): NEF_HV1Z2 - Experimental evidence at protein level: Swiss-Prot protein existence level 1. Extracellular Nef protein targets CD4(+) T-lymphocytes for apoptosis by interacting with CXCR4 surface receptors. From Human immunodeficiency virus type 1 group M subtype D (isolate Z2/CDC-Z34) (HIV-1).
    571..933     -  CDS            CUX1 (fragment): CASP_HUMAN - Also known as CUTL1. Experimental evidence at protein level: Swiss-Prot protein existence level 1. May be involved in intra-Golgi retrograde transport. From Homo sapiens (Human).
    976..1692    -  CDS            mEGFP: mEGFP is a basic (constitutively fluorescent) green fluorescent protein published in 2002, derived from Aequorea victoria. It has moderate acid sensitivity.
   1706..1743    -  misc_feature   MCS (fragment): multiple cloning site
   1742..1758    -  promoter       tight TRE promoter (fragment): Tet-responsive promoter PTight, consisting of seven tet operator sequences followed by the minimal CMV promoter
   1774..1977    -  promoter       CMV promoter: human cytomegalovirus (CMV) immediate early promoter
   1978..2281    -  enhancer       CMV enhancer: human cytomegalovirus immediate early enhancer
   2349..2365    -  misc_feature   MCS (fragment): multiple cloning site
   2365..2390    -  CDS            Rev (fragment): human immunodeficiency virus 1 (HIV-1) Rev protein; rev; enhances nuclear export of unspliced and incompletely spliced viral mRNAs
   2767..3000    -  misc_feature   RRE: The Rev response element (RRE) of HIV-1 allows for Rev-dependent mRNA export from the nucleus to the cytoplasm.
   3134..3217    -  CDS            vif (fragment): VIF_HV1BR - Experimental evidence at protein level: Swiss-Prot protein existence level 1. Counteracts the innate antiviral activity of host APOBEC3F and APOBEC3G. Forms a complex with host APOBEC3F and APOBEC3G thus preventing the entry of these lethally hypermutating enzymes into progeny virions. Recruits an active E3 ubiquitin ligase complex composed of elongin BC, CUL5, and RBX2 to induce polyubiquitination of APOBEC3G and APOBEC3F. In turn, they are directed to the 26S proteasome for degradation. Vif interaction with APOBEC3G also blocks its cytidine deaminase activity in a proteasome-inde
   3360..3477    -  misc_feature   cPPT/CTS: central polypurine tract and central termination sequence of HIV-1
   3626..3985    -  CDS            HIV-1 gag (fragment): gag protein from human immunodeficiency virus 1; gag
   3969..4094    -  misc_feature   HIV-1 Ψ: packaging signal of human immunodeficiency virus type 1
   4141..4398    -  LTR            5' LTR (truncated): truncated 5' long terminal repeat (LTR) from HIV-1
   4400..4779    -  enhancer       CMV enhancer: human cytomegalovirus immediate early enhancer
   4810..4914    +  promoter       AmpR promoter: bla
   4915..5775    +  CDS            AmpR: β-lactamase; bla; confers resistance to ampicillin, carbenicillin, and related antibiotics
   5946..6534    +  rep_origin     ori: high-copy-number ColE1/pMB1/pBR322/pUC origin of replication
   6717..6771    +  CDS            lacI (fragment): lac repressor; lacI; The lac repressor binds to the lac operator to inhibit transcription in E. coli. This inhibition can be relieved by adding lactose or isopropyl-β-D-thiogalactopyranoside (IPTG).
   6773..6907    -  polyA_signal   SV40 poly(A) signal: SV40 polyadenylation signal
   6927..7062    -  rep_origin     SV40 ori: SV40 origin of replication
   7086..7108    -  promoter       SV40 promoter (fragment): SV40 enhancer and early promoter
   7115..7154    +  CDS            lacI (fragment): lac repressor; lacI; The lac repressor binds to the lac operator to inhibit transcription in E. coli. This inhibition can be relieved by adding lactose or isopropyl-β-D-thiogalactopyranoside (IPTG).
   7167..7188    +  protein_bind   CAP binding site: CAP binding activates transcription in the presence of cAMP. E. coli catabolite activator protein
   7203..7233    +  promoter       lac promoter: promoter for the E. coli lac operon
   7241..7257    +  protein_bind   lac operator: The lac repressor binds to the lac operator to inhibit transcription in E. coli. This inhibition can be relieved by adding lactose or isopropyl-β-D-thiogalactopyranoside (IPTG). lac repressor encoded by lacI
