[The description below was written by a language model from this plasmid's Addgene catalogue record and pLannotate feature annotations shown in this document.]
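Description:
CL20_mEGFP_FOidr_044 is a mammalian expression plasmid built on the CL20 backbone. The catalogue lists it only as a mammalian expression vector, but the feature table shows the architecture of a self-inactivating HIV-1 lentiviral transfer vector. A CMV enhancer is fused to a truncated 5' LTR, followed by the Ψ packaging signal, a partial gag sequence, the cPPT/CTS, the Rev response element and a ΔU3 3' LTR. A rabbit β-globin polyadenylation signal lies downstream of the 3' LTR. Together these elements would allow the vector RNA to be transcribed in packaging cells, exported in a Rev-dependent manner, encapsidated and integrated into target cells, with the U3 deletion silencing the LTR after integration. Short nef, vif and rev hits are residual HIV-1 sequence rather than functional genes. In bacteria the plasmid is maintained through a high-copy ColE1/pUC-type origin and selected with ampicillin via β-lactamase. The backbone also carries an SV40 origin and poly(A) signal and remnants of the lac regulatory region.

The payload is an internal cassette in which the CMV immediate-early enhancer and promoter drive monomeric EGFP fused to the N terminus of FOidr_044. This insert is an unmutated intrinsically disordered region taken from the human oncogenic fusion protein CUX1_NUTM1. The depositor comment appears to denote residues 165–285 of the fusion. The annotation tool matches this roughly 360 nt segment to CUX1, suggesting the region lies in the CUX1-derived portion of the fusion. The construct is intended to express the fluorescently tagged IDR in mammalian cells. The associated study concerns protein condensate formation and RNA biology, so visualising the IDR's localisation and any condensate-forming behaviour is a likely use.
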