Addgene plasmid #244596: CL20_mEGFP_FOidr_044
Purpose: Express mEGFP-tagged intrinsically disordered protein (IDR), FOidr_044, derived from human fusion protein CUX1_NUTM1
Depositing lab: Richard Kriwacki. Depositing organization: St. Jude Children's Research Hospital. Publication: Proteome-wide computational analyses reveal links between protein condensate formation and RNA biology. Maiti S, Tripathi S, Baggett DW, Phillips AH, Park CG, Wang J, Wahiduzzaman, Freyaldenhoven WT, Kinger S, Pioso BJ, Bollinger JC, Somjee R, Lang B, Babu MM, Kriwacki RW. Sci Adv. 2025 Dec 5;11(49):eady1420. doi: 10.1126/sciadv.ady1420. Epub 2025 Dec 3. PubMed 41337585.
Backbone
  Vector backbone: CL20
  Vector type: Mammalian Expression
Growth in bacteria
  Bacterial resistance: Ampicillin, 100 μg/mL
  Growth temperature: 37°C
  Growth strain: NEB Stable
  Copy number: High Copy
Gene/Insert
  Gene/Insert name: FOidr_044
  Species: H. sapiens (human)
  Mutation: Unmutated
  Tag / fusion protein: monomeric EGFP (N terminal on insert)
  Cloning method: Restriction Enzyme; 5′ cloning site Unknown (unknown if destroyed)
Terms and licenses: Academic/Nonprofit Terms; Industry Terms: Not Available to Industry
Depositor comments: CUX1_NUTM1_165_285
How to cite: CL20_mEGFP_FOidr_044 was a gift from Richard Kriwacki (Addgene plasmid # 244596 ; http://n2t.net/addgene:244596 ; RRID:Addgene_244596)
